Addgene plasmid #1702: pPD177.53
Purpose: (Empty Backbone)
Depositing lab: Andrew Fire. Depositing organization: Carnegie Institution for Science.
Backbone
  Vector backbone: Unknown
  Backbone size (bp): 5107
  Vector type: Worm Expression
Growth in bacteria
  Bacterial resistance: Ampicillin, 100 μg/mL
  Growth temperature: 37°C
  Growth strain: DH5alpha
  Copy number: High Copy
Gene/Insert
  Gene/Insert name: None
  Tag / fusion protein: pes10UAS-270, pes10Tsa, IVSA, SV40NLS, TetRN, TetIVS3, TetRIVS1, IVSR, gfpGLA, IVSS, IVST, gfpT203Y, gfpC, IVSM, let8583...
  Cloning method: Restriction Enzyme
Terms and licenses: Academic/Nonprofit Terms; Industry Terms: Not Available to Industry
Depositor comments: See Fire Lab Vector Kit Documentation 2005. Fire Lab Miniprep Number pPD177.53, Ligation number L6705.
How to cite: pPD177.53 was a gift from Andrew Fire (Addgene plasmid # 1702 ; http://n2t.net/addgene:1702 ; RRID:Addgene_1702)
