[The description below was written by a language model from this plasmid's Addgene catalogue record and pLannotate feature annotations shown in this document.]
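Description:
pPD177.53 is a roughly 5.1 kb Caenorhabditis elegans expression vector from the 2005 Fire Lab Vector Kit. It is catalogued as an empty backbone with no separate insert, and the parental backbone is listed as unknown. It is maintained in E. coli as a high-copy plasmid through a ColE1/pUC-type origin and selected with ampicillin via the bla (AmpR) gene and its promoter. The annotation also picks up pUC/pBR322-derived remnants: a fragment of the pUC18/19 multiple cloning site, partial rop and bom sequences, and a lacI fragment followed by the CAP binding site, lac promoter and lac operator. These are leftovers of the cloning backbone rather than functional parts of the worm cassette.

The module list in the catalogue entry describes the worm-directed cassette. It begins with pes-10 upstream and transcription-start elements, followed by a synthetic intron and an SV40 nuclear localisation signal. Next come Tet repressor coding segments interrupted by introns, then a GFP coding region that is also split by several synthetic introns and carries the T203Y substitution, and finally what appears to be a let-858 3' region (the entry is truncated). This agrees with the feature table, which finds a tetR coding sequence immediately followed by one matching EYFP, the yellow-shifted variant expected from T203Y. The introns, typical of Fire lab vectors, are included to improve expression in worms.

The construct therefore appears to encode a nuclear-targeted TetR–YFP fusion under pes-10 elements. The pes-10 promoter is commonly used as a minimal promoter that responds to enhancers placed upstream. The record does not state a specific application and refers instead to the kit documentation. Plausible uses include testing regulatory sequences or visualising tet operator arrays in vivo.
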