Features (pLannotate 1.2.2; 12 found; start..end, strand, type, name):
     18..62      -  misc_feature   MCS (fragment): pUC18/19 multiple cloning site
    527..1246    +  CDS            tetR: TETR2_ECOLX - Experimental evidence at protein level: Swiss-Prot protein existence level 1. TetR is the repressor of the tetracycline resistance element; its N-terminal region forms a helix-turn-helix structure and binds DNA. Binding of tetracycline to TetR reduces the repressor affinity for the tetracycline resistance gene (tetA) promoter operator sites. From Escherichia coli.
   1253..2113    +  CDS            EYFP: EYFP is a basic (constitutively fluorescent) green/yellow fluorescent protein published in 1996, derived from Aequorea victoria. It is reported to be a very rapidly-maturing weak dimer with high acid sensitivity.
   2653..2688    +  CDS            rop (fragment): Rop protein, which maintains plasmids at low copy number; rop
   2790..2889    +  misc_feature   bom (fragment): basis of mobility region from pBR322
   2987..3091    +  promoter       AmpR promoter: bla
   3092..3952    +  CDS            AmpR: β-lactamase; bla; confers resistance to ampicillin, carbenicillin, and related antibiotics
   4123..4711    +  rep_origin     ori: high-copy-number ColE1/pMB1/pBR322/pUC origin of replication
   4894..4986    +  CDS            lacI (fragment): lac repressor; lacI; The lac repressor binds to the lac operator to inhibit transcription in E. coli. This inhibition can be relieved by adding lactose or isopropyl-β-D-thiogalactopyranoside (IPTG).
   4999..5020    +  protein_bind   CAP binding site: CAP binding activates transcription in the presence of cAMP. E. coli catabolite activator protein
   5035..5065    +  promoter       lac promoter: promoter for the E. coli lac operon
   5073..5089    +  protein_bind   lac operator: The lac repressor binds to the lac operator to inhibit transcription in E. coli. This inhibition can be relieved by adding lactose or isopropyl-β-D-thiogalactopyranoside (IPTG). lac repressor encoded by lacI
>Addgene plasmid #1702 | pPD177.53 | depositor full sequence | sequence record 308 | Author sequence
ATGACCATGATTACGCCAAGCTTGCATGCCTGCAGGTCGACTCTAGAGGATCCCCGGGTACCTAATTTGA
TCGATAATATGTACATATTTTGTTATTCGTTCCGGTATCGTACCTCCACCTACCATAAATCCCATACCCT
ACATCTTTATCGATTTTTTGCAAATTACGAGCGTTGTAGGGGGCGGAGCGATAGGTCCTATAGGTTTTGG
TATATCATCATTCATTCATTCATTGGTACATTCATTTACCCACCTTCCTCTTTCTGAGCTTCTCTGGAGT
TCTGTGCTTCCTTTTTCCCTTATCTTTATACTGTAATTTTTAACTTTCAGGCATTGATTGGATCCCCGGG
ATTGGCCAAAGGACCCAAAGGTATGTTTCGAATGATACTAACATAACATAGAACATTTTCAGGAGGACCC
TTGGCTAGAGGATCCCCGGGATTGGCCAAAGGACCCAAAGGAGGACCCTTGGAGGGTACCGAGCTCAGAA
AAAATGACTGCTCCAAAGAAGAAGCGTAAGGTACCGGCTAGATTAGATAAAAGTAAAGTGATTAACAGCG
CATTAGAGCTGCTTAATGAGGTCGGAATCGAAGGTTTAACAACCCGTAAACTCGCCCAGAAGCTAGGTGT
AGAGCAGCCTACATTGTATTGGCATGTAAAAAATAAGCGGGCTTTGCTCGACGCCTTAGCCATTGAGATG
TTAGATAGGCACCATACTCACTTTTGCCCTTTAGAAGGGGAAAGCTGGCAAGATTTTTTACGTAAGTTTA
AACGTCGCAGTACTAACTAACGTCTTGGATTTAAATTTTCAGGTAATAACGCTAAAAGTTTTAGATGTGC
TTTACTAAGTCATCGCGATGGAGCAAAAGTACATTTAGGTACACGGCCTACAGAAAAACAGTATGAAACT
CTCGAAAATCAATTAGCCTTTTTATGCCAACAAGGTTTTTCACTAGAGAATGCATTATATGCACTCAGCG
CTGTGGGGCATTTTACTTTAGGTTGCGTATTGGAAGATCAAGAGCATCAAGTCGCTAAAGAAGAAAGGGA
AACACCTACTACTGATAGTATGCCGCCATTATTACGACAAGCTATCGAATTATTTGATCACCAGTAAGTT
TAAACGTGGAGATACTAACTAACCGGCAGTATTTAAATTTTCAGAGGTGCAGAGCCAGCCTTCTTATTCG
GCCTTGAATTGATCATATGCGGATTAGAAAAACAACTTAAATGTGAAAGTGGGTCTACTAGAAAAGGAGA
AGAACTCTTCACTGGAGTTGTCCCAATTCTTGTTGAATTAGATGGTGATGTTAATGGGCACAAATTTTCT
GTCAGTGGAGAGGGTGAAGGTGATGCAACATACGGAAAACTTACCCTTAAATTTATTTGCACTACTGGAA
AACTACCTGTTCCATGGGTAAGTTTAAACATATATATACTAACTAACCCTGATTATTTAAATTTTCAGCC
AACACTTGTCACTACTTTCGGTTATGGTCTTCAATGCTTCGCCAGATACCCAGATCATATGAAACAGCAT
GACTTTTTCAAGAGTGCCATGCCCGAAGGTTATGTACAGGAAAGAACTATATTTTTCAAAGATGACGGGA
ACTACAAGACACGTAAGTTTAAACAGTTCGGTACTAACTAACCATACATATTTAAATTTTCAGGTGCTGA
AGTCAAGTTTGAAGGTGATACCCTTGTTAATAGAATCGAGTTAAAAGGTATTGATTTTAAAGAAGATGGA
AACATTCTTGGACACAAATTGGAATACAACTATAACTCACACAATGTATACATCATGGCAGACAAACAAA
AGAATGGAATCAAAGTTGTAAGTTTAAACATGATTTTACTAACTAACTAATCTGATTTAAATTTTCAGAA
CTTCAAAATTAGACACAACATTGAAGATGGAAGCGTTCAACTAGCAGACCATTATCAACAAAATACTCCA
ATTGGCGATGGCCCTGTCCTTTTACCAGACAACCATTACCTGTCCTACCAATCTGCCCTTTCGAAAGATC
CCAACGAAAAGAGAGACCACATGGTCCTTCTTGAGTTTGTAACAGCTGCTGGGATTACACATGGCATGGA
TGAACTATACAAATAGCATTCGTAGAATTGTAAGTTTAAACTTTCTCATACTAACTAACGCGCTCTATTT
AAATTTTCAGAATTCGCTAGCCGGCCATACAAGTAATCCGGATGATCGACGCCAACGTCGTTGAATTTTC
AAATTTTAAATACTGAATATTTGTTTTTTTTCCTATTATTTATTTATTCTCTTTGTGTTTTTTTTCTTGC
TTTCTAAAAAATTAATTCAATCCAAATCTAAACATTTTTTTTTCTCTTTCCGTCTCCCAATTCGTATTCC
GCTCCTCTCATCTGAACACAATGTGCAAGTTTATTTATCTTCTCGCTTTCATTTCATTAGGACGTGGGGG
GAATTGGTGGAAGGGGGAAACACACAAAAGGATGATGGAAATGAAATAAGGACACACAATATGCAACAAC
ATTCAATTCAGAAATATGGAGGAAGGTTTAAAAGAAAACATAAAAATATATAGAGGAGGAAGGAAAACTA
GTAAAAAATAAGCAAAGAAATTAGGCGAACGATGAGAATTGTCCTCGCTTGGGCCCTTTCGTCTCGCGCG
TTTCGGTGATGACGGTGAAAACCTCTGACACATGCAGCTCCCGGAGACGGTCACAGCTTGTCTGTAAGCG
GATGCCGGGAGCAGACAAGCCCGTCAGGGCGCGTCAGCGGGTGTTGGCGGGTGTCGGGGCTGGCTTAACT
ATGCGGCATCAGAGCAGATTGTACTGAGAGTGCACCATATGCGGTGTGAAATACCGCACAGATGCGTAAG
GAGAAAATACCGCATCAGGCGGCCTTAAGGGCCTCGTGATACGCCTATTTTTATAGGTTAATGTCATGAT
AATAATGGTTTCTTAGACGTCAGGTGGCACTTTTCGGGGAAATGTGCGCGGAACCCCTATTTGTTTATTT
TTCTAAATACATTCAAATATGTATCCGCTCATGAGACAATAACCCTGATAAATGCTTCAATAATATTGAA
AAAGGAAGAGTATGAGTATTCAACATTTCCGTGTCGCCCTTATTCCCTTTTTTGCGGCATTTTGCCTTCC
TGTTTTTGCTCACCCAGAAACGCTGGTGAAAGTAAAAGATGCTGAAGATCAGTTGGGTGCACGAGTGGGT
TACATCGAACTGGATCTCAACAGCGGTAAGATCCTTGAGAGTTTTCGCCCCGAAGAACGTTTTCCAATGA
TGAGCACTTTTAAAGTTCTGCTATGTGGCGCGGTATTATCCCGTATTGACGCCGGGCAAGAGCAACTCGG
TCGCCGCATACACTATTCTCAGAATGACTTGGTTGAGTACTCACCAGTCACAGAAAAGCATCTTACGGAT
GGCATGACAGTAAGAGAATTATGCAGTGCTGCCATAACCATGAGTGATAACACTGCGGCCAACTTACTTC
TGACAACGATCGGAGGACCGAAGGAGCTAACCGCTTTTTTGCACAACATGGGGGATCATGTAACTCGCCT
TGATCGTTGGGAACCGGAGCTGAATGAAGCCATACCAAACGACGAGCGTGACACCACGATGCCTGTAGCA
ATGGCAACAACGTTGCGCAAACTATTAACTGGCGAACTACTTACTCTAGCTTCCCGGCAACAATTAATAG
ACTGGATGGAGGCGGATAAAGTTGCAGGACCACTTCTGCGCTCGGCCCTTCCGGCTGGCTGGTTTATTGC
TGATAAATCTGGAGCCGGTGAGCGTGGGTCTCGCGGTATCATTGCAGCACTGGGGCCAGATGGTAAGCCC
TCCCGTATCGTAGTTATCTACACGACGGGGAGTCAGGCAACTATGGATGAACGAAATAGACAGATCGCTG
AGATAGGTGCCTCACTGATTAAGCATTGGTAACTGTCAGACCAAGTTTACTCATATATACTTTAGATTGA
TTTAAAACTTCATTTTTAATTTAAAAGGATCTAGGTGAAGATCCTTTTTGATAATCTCATGACCAAAATC
CCTTAACGTGAGTTTTCGTTCCACTGAGCGTCAGACCCCGTAGAAAAGATCAAAGGATCTTCTTGAGATC
CTTTTTTTCTGCGCGTAATCTGCTGCTTGCAAACAAAAAAACCACCGCTACCAGCGGTGGTTTGTTTGCC
GGATCAAGAGCTACCAACTCTTTTTCCGAAGGTAACTGGCTTCAGCAGAGCGCAGATACCAAATACTGTC
CTTCTAGTGTAGCCGTAGTTAGGCCACCACTTCAAGAACTCTGTAGCACCGCCTACATACCTCGCTCTGC
TAATCCTGTTACCAGTGGCTGCTGCCAGTGGCGATAAGTCGTGTCTTACCGGGTTGGACTCAAGACGATA
GTTACCGGATAAGGCGCAGCGGTCGGGCTGAACGGGGGGTTCGTGCACACAGCCCAGCTTGGAGCGAACG
ACCTACACCGAACTGAGATACCTACAGCGTGAGCATTGAGAAAGCGCCACGCTTCCCGAAGGGAGAAAGG
CGGACAGGTATCCGGTAAGCGGCAGGGTCGGAACAGGAGAGCGCACGAGGGAGCTTCCAGGGGGAAACGC
CTGGTATCTTTATAGTCCTGTCGGGTTTCGCCACCTCTGACTTGAGCGTCGATTTTTGTGATGCTCGTCA
GGGGGGCGGAGCCTATGGAAAAACGCCAGCAACGCGGCCTTTTTACGGTTCCTGGCCTTTTGCTGGCCTT
TTGCTCACATGTTCTTTCCTGCGTTATCCCCTGATTCTGTGGATAACCGTATTACCGCCTTTGAGTGAGC
TGATACCGCTCGCCGCAGCCGAACGACCGAGCGCAGCGAGTCAGTGAGCGAGGAAGCGGAAGAGCGCCCA
ATACGCAAACCGCCTCTCCCCGCGCGTTGGCCGATTCATTAATGCAGCTGGCACGACAGGTTTCCCGACT
GGAAAGCGGGCAGTGAGCGCAACGCAATTAATGTGAGTTAGCTCACTCATTAGGCACCCCAGGCTTTACA
CTTTATGCTTCCGGCTCGTATGTTGTGTGGAATTGTGAGCGGATAACAATTTCACACAGGAAACAGCT
