>Addgene plasmid #1702 | pPD177.53 | addgene partial sequence | sequence record 16824 | 1702_m13reverse
GCGCNGCNGTCGACTCTAGAGGATCCCCGGGTACCTAATTTGATCGATAATATGTACATATTTTGTTATT
CGTTCCGGTATCGTACCTCCACCTACCATAAATCCCATACCCTACATCTTTATCGATTTTTTGCAAATTA
CGAGCGTTGTAGGGGGCGGAGCGATAGGTCCTATAGGTTTTGGTATATCATCATTCATTCATTCATTGGT
ACATTCATTTACCCACCTTCCTCTTTCTGAGCTTCTCTGGAGTTCTGTGCTTCCTTTTTCCCTTATCTTT
ATACTGTAATTTTTAACTTTCAGGCATTGATTGGATCCCCGGGATTGGCCAAAGGACCCAAAGGTATGTT
TCGAATGATACTAACATAACATAGAACATTTTCAGGAGGACCCTTGGCTAGAGGATCCCCGGGATTGGCC
AAAGGATCCAAAGGAGGACCCTTGGAGGGTACCGAGCTCAGAAAAAATGACTGCTCCAAAGAAGAAGCGT
AAGGTACCGGCTAGATTAGATAAAAGTAAAGTGATTAACAGCGCATTAGAGCTACTTAATGAGGTCGGAA
TCGAAGGTTTAACAACCCGTAAACTCGCCCAGAAGCTAGGTGTAGAGCAGCCTACATTGTATTGGCATGT
AAAAAATAAGCGGGCTTTGCTCGACGCCTTAGCCATTGAGATGTTAGATAGGCACCATACTCACTTTTGC
CCTTTAGAAGGGGAAAGCTGGCAAGATTTTTTACGTAAGTTTAAACGTCGCAGTACTAACTAACGTCTTG
GATTTAAATTTTCAGGTAATAACGCTAAAAGTTTTAGATGTGCTTTACTAAGTCATCGCGATGGAGCAAA
AGTACATTTAGGTACACGGCCTACAGAAAAACAGTATGAAACTCTCGAAAATCAATTAGCCTTTTTATGC
CAACAAGGTTTTTCACTAGAGAATGCATTATATGCACTCAGCGCTGTGGGGCATTTTACTTTAGGTNGCG
TATTGGAAGATCAAGAGCATCAAGTCGCTAAAGANGAANGGNAACNCCTACTACTGATAGTATGCCGCCN
TTATTACGACAGCTATCGAATTATTTGATCNCNGTAAGTTTAAACGNGGAAAACTACCTANCCGNCAGTA
TTTAATTTTCNAAGGGNCNANCCNGCCCNCTTATCGGCCTGAATGATCAATGGGGATAAAAAACACTNAA
NGGGAANGGGGTCCNAAAAAAAGNAAAAANTTTTCCGGGAGTGNCCNATTCNGNGGAATAAAGGGNGGTT
AGGGNN
